>Addgene plasmid #179834 | pAXY0001 | addgene full sequence | sequence record 358947 | Addgene NGS Result
AAGGCTATCGTTCAAGATGCCTCTGCCGACAGTGGTCCCAAAGATGGACCCCCACCCACGAGGAGCATCG
TGGAAAAAGAAGACGTTCCAACCACGTCTTCAAAGCAAGTGGATTGATGTGATATCTCCACTGACGTAAG
GGATGACGCACAATCCCACTATCCTTCGCAAGACCCTTCCTCTATATAAGGAAGTTCATTTCATTTGGAG
AGGACACGCTGAAATCACCAGTCTCTCTCTACAAATCTATCTCTCTCGAGCTTTCGCAGATCCGGGGGGC
AATGAGATATGAAAAAGCCTGAACTCACCGCGACGTCTGTCGAGAAGTTTCTGATCGAAAAGTTCGACAG
CGTCTCCGACCTGATGCAGCTCTCGGAGGGCGAAGAATCTCGTGCTTTCAGCTTCGATGTAGGAGGGCGT
GGATATGTCCTGCGGGTAAATAGCTGCGCCGATGGTTTCTACAAAGATCGTTATGTTTATCGGCACTTTG
CATCGGCCGCGCTCCCGATTCCGGAAGTGCTTGACATTGGGGAGTTTAGCGAGAGCCTGACCTATTGCAT
CTCCCGCCGTTCACAGGGTGTCACGTTGCAAGACCTGCCTGAAACCGAACTGCCCGCTGTTCTACAACCG
GTCGCGGAGGCTATGGATGCGATCGCTGCGGCCGATCTTAGCCAGACGAGCGGGTTCGGCCCATTCGGAC
CGCAAGGAATCGGTCAATACACTACATGGCGTGATTTCATATGCGCGATTGCTGATCCCCATGTGTATCA
CTGGCAAACTGTGATGGACGACACCGTCAGTGCGTCCGTCGCGCAGGCTCTCGATGAGCTGATGCTTTGG
GCCGAGGACTGCCCCGAAGTCCGGCACCTCGTGCACGCGGATTTCGGCTCCAACAATGTCCTGACGGACA
ATGGCCGCATAACAGCGGTCATTGACTGGAGCGAGGCGATGTTCGGGGATTCCCAATACGAGGTCGCCAA
CATCTTCTTCTGGAGGCCGTGGTTGGCTTGTATGGAGCAGCAGACGCGCTACTTCGAGCGGAGGCATCCG
GAGCTTGCAGGATCGCCACGACTCCGGGCGTATATGCTCCGCATTGGTCTTGACCAACTCTATCAGAGCT
TGGTTGACGGCAATTTCGATGATGCAGCTTGGGCGCAGGGTCGATGCGACGCAATCGTCCGATCCGGAGC
CGGGACTGTCGGGCGTACACAAATCGCCCGCAGAAGCGCGGCCGTCTGGACCGATGGCTGTGTAGAAGTA
CTCGCCGATAGTGGAAACCGACGCCCCAGCACTCGTCCGAGGGCAAAGAAATAGAGTAGATGCCGACCGG
GATCTGTCGATCGACAAGCTCGAGTTTCTCCATAATAATGTGTGAGTAGTTCCCAGATAAGGGAATTAGG
GTTCCTATAGGGTTTCGCTCATGTGTTGAGCATATAAGAAACCCTTAGTATGTATTTGTATTTGTAAAAT
ACTTCTATCAATAAAATTTCTAATTCCTAAAACCAAAATCCAGTACTAAAATCCAGATCCCCCGAATTAA
TTCGGCGTTAATTCAGTACATTAAAAACGTCCGCAATGTGTTATTAAGTTGTCTAAGCGTCAATTTGTTT
ACACCACAATATATCCTGCCACCAGCCAGCCAACAGCTCCCCGACCGGCAGCTCGGCACAAAATCACCAC
TCGATACAGGCAGCCCATCAGTCCGGGACGGCGTCAGCGGGAGAGCCGTTGTAAGGCGGCAGACTTTGCT
CATGTTACCGATGCTATTCGGAAGAACGGCAACTAAGCTGCCGGGTTTGAAACACGGATGATCTCGCGGA
GGGTAGCATGTTGATTGTAACGATGACAGAGCGTTGCTGCCTGTGATCACCGCGGTTTCAAAATCGGCTC
CGTCGATACTATGTTATACGCCAACTTTGAAAACAACTTTGAAAAAGCTGTTTTCTGGTATTTAAGGTTT
TAGAATGCAAGGAACAGTGAATTGGAGTTCGTCTTGTTATAATTAGCTTCTTGGGGTATCTTTAAATACT
GTAGAAAAGAGGAAGGAAATAATAAATGGCTAAAATGAGAATATCACCGGAATTGAAAAAACTGATCGAA
AAATACCGCTGCGTAAAAGATACGGAAGGAATGTCTCCTGCTAAGGTATATAAGCTGGTGGGAGAAAATG
AAAACCTATATTTAAAAATGACGGACAGCCGGTATAAAGGGACCACCTATGATGTGGAACGGGAAAAGGA
CATGATGCTATGGCTGGAAGGAAAGCTGCCTGTTCCAAAGGTCCTGCACTTTGAACGGCATGATGGCTGG
AGCAATCTGCTCATGAGTGAGGCCGATGGCGTCCTTTGCTCGGAAGAGTATGAAGATGAACAAAGCCCTG
AAAAGATTATCGAGCTGTATGCGGAGTGCATCAGGCTCTTTCACTCCATCGACATATCGGATTGTCCCTA
TACGAATAGCTTAGACAGCCGCTTAGCCGAATTGGATTACTTACTGAATAACGATCTGGCCGATGTGGAT
TGCGAAAACTGGGAAGAAGACACTCCATTTAAAGATCCGCGCGAGCTGTATGATTTTTTAAAGACGGAAA
AGCCCGAAGAGGAACTTGTCTTTTCCCACGGCGACCTGGGAGACAGCAACATCTTTGTGAAAGATGGCAA
AGTAAGTGGCTTTATTGATCTTGGGAGAAGCGGCAGGGCGGACAAGTGGTATGACATTGCCTTCTGCGTC
CGGTCGATCAGGGAGGATATCGGGGAAGAACAGTATGTCGAGCTATTTTTTGACTTACTGGGGATCAAGC
CTGATTGGGAGAAAATAAAATATTATATTTTACTGGATGAATTGTTTTAGTACCTAGAATGCATGACCAA
AATCCCTTAACGTGAGTTTTCGTTCCACTGAGCGTCAGACCCCGTAGAAAAGATCAAAGGATCTTCTTGA
GATCCTTTTTTTCTGCGCGTAATCTGCTGCTTGCAAACAAAAAAACCACCGCTACCAGCGGTGGTTTGTT
TGCCGGATCAAGAGCTACCAACTCTTTTTCCGAAGGTAACTGGCTTCAGCAGAGCGCAGATACCAAATAC
TGTCCTTCTAGTGTAGCCGTAGTTAGGCCACCACTTCAAGAACTCTGTAGCACCGCCTACATACCTCGCT
CTGCTAATCCTGTTACCAGTGGCTGCTGCCAGTGGCGATAAGTCGTGTCTTACCGGGTTGGACTCAAGAC
GATAGTTACCGGATAAGGCGCAGCGGTCGGGCTGAACGGGGGGTTCGTGCACACAGCCCAGCTTGGAGCG
AACGACCTACACCGAACTGAGATACCTACAGCGTGAGCTATGAGAAAGCGCCACGCTTCCCGAAGGGAGA
AAGGCGGACAGGTATCCGGTAAGCGGCAGGGTCGGAACAGGAGAGCGCACGAGGGAGCTTCCAGGGGGAA
ACGCCTGGTATCTTTATAGTCCTGTCGGGTTTCGCCACCTCTGACTTGAGCGTCGATTTTTGTGATGCTC
GTCAGGGGGGCGGAGCCTATGGAAAAACGCCAGCAACGCGGCCTTTTTACGGTTCCTGGCCTTTTGCTGG
CCTTTTGCTCACATGTTCTTTCCTGCGTTATCCCCTGATTCTGTGGATAACCGTATTACCGCCTTTGAGT
GAGCTGATACCGCTCGCCGCAGCCGAACGACCGAGCGCAGCGAGTCAGTGAGCGAGGAAGCGGAAGAGCG
CCTGATGCGGTATTTTCTCCTTACGCATCTGTGCGGTATTTCACACCGCATATGGTGCACTCTCAGTACA
ATCTGCTCTGATGCCGCATAGTTAAGCCAGTATACACTCCGCTATCGCTACGTGACTGGGTCATGGCTGC
GCCCCGACACCCGCCAACACCCGCTGACGCGCCCTGACGGGCTTGTCTGCTCCCGGCATCCGCTTACAGA
CAAGCTGTGACCGTCTCCGGGAGCTGCATGTGTCAGAGGTTTTCACCGTCATCACCGAAACGCGCGAGGC
AGGGTGCCTTGATGTGGGCGCCGGCGGTCGAGTGGCGACGGCGCGGCTTGTCCGCGCCCTGGTAGATTGC
CTGGCCGTAGGCCAGCCATTTTTGAGCGGCCAGCGGCCGCGATAGGCCGACGCGAAGCGGCGGGGCGTAG
GGAGCGCAGCGACCGAAGGGTAGGCGCTTTTTGCAGCTCTTCGGCTGTGCGCTGGCCAGACAGTTATGCA
CAGGCCAGGCGGGTTTTAAGAGTTTTAATAAGTTTTAAAGAGTTTTAGGCGGAAAAATCGCCTTTTTTCT
CTTTTATATCAGTCACTTACATGTGTGACCGGTTCCCAATGTACGGCTTTGGGTTCCCAATGTACGGGTT
CCGGTTCCCAATGTACGGCTTTGGGTTCCCAATGTACGTGCTATCCACAGGAAAGAGACCTTTTCGACCT
TTTTCCCCTGCTAGGGCAATTTGCCCTAGCATCTGCTCCGTACATTAGGAACCGGCGGATGCTTCGCCCT
CGATCAGGTTGCGGTAGCGCATGACTAGGATCGGGCCAGCCTGCCCCGCCTCCTCCTTCAAATCGTACTC
CGGCAGGTCATTTGACCCGATCAGCTTGCGCACGGTGAAACAGAACTTCTTGAACTCTCCGGCGCTGCCA
CTGCGTTCGTAGATCGTCTTGAACAACCATCTGGCTTCTGCCTTGCCTGCGGCGCGGCGTGCCAGGCGGT
AGAGAAAACGGCCGATGCCGGGATCGATCAAAAAGTAATCGGGGTGAACCGTCAGCACGTCCGGGTTCTT
GCCTTCTGTGATCTCGCGGTACATCCAATCAGCTAGCTCGATCTCGATGTACTCCGGCCGCCCGGTTTCG
CTCTTTACGATCTTGTAGCGGCTAATCAAGGCTTCACCCTCGGATACCGTCACCAGGCGGCCGTTCTTGG
CCTTCTTCGTACGCTGCATGGCAACGTGCGTGGTGTTTAACCGAATGCAGGTTTCTACCAGGTCGTCTTT
CTGCTTTCCGCCATCGGCTCGCCGGCAGAACTTGAGTACGTCCGCAACGTGTGGACGGAACACGCGGCCG
GGCTTGTCTCCCTTCCCTTCCCGGTATCGGTTCATGGATTCGGTTAGATGGGAAACCGCCATCAGTACCA
GGTCGTAATCCCACACACTGGCCATGCCGGCCGGCCCTGCGGAAACCTCTACGTGCCCGTCTGGAAGCTC
GTAGCGGATCACCTCGCCAGCTCGTCGGTCACGCTTCGACAGACGGAAAACGGCCACGTCCATGATGCTG
CGACTATCGCGGGTGCCCACGTCATAGAGCATCGGAACGAAAAAATCTGGTTGCTCGTCGCCCTTGGGCG
GCTTCCTAATCGACGGCGCACCGGCTGCCGGCGGTTGCCGGGATTCTTTGCGGATTCGATCAGCGGCCGC
TTGCCACGATTCACCGGGGCGTGCTTCTGCCTCGATGCGTTGCCGCTGGGCGGCCTGCGCGGCCTTCAAC
TTCTCCACCAGGTCATCACCCAGCGCCGCGCCGATTTGTACCGGGCCGGATGGTTTGCGACCGCTCACGC
CGATTCCTCGGGCTTGGGGGTTCCAGTGCCATTGCAGGGCCGGCAGGCAACCCAGCCGCTTACGCCTGGC
CAACCGCCCGTTCCTCCACACATGGGGCATTCCACGGCGTCGGTGCCTGGTTGTTCTTGATTTTCCATGC
CGCCTCCTTTAGCCGCTAAAATTCATCTACTCATTTATTCATTTGCTCATTTACTCTGGTAGCTGCGCGA
TGTATTCAGATAGCAGCTCGGTAATGGTCTTGCCTTGGCGTACCGCGTACATCTTCAGCTTGGTGTGATC
CTCCGCCGGCAACTGAAAGTTGACCCGCTTCATGGCTGGCGTGTCTGCCAGGCTGGCCAACGTTGCAGCC
TTGCTGCTGCGTGCGCTCGGACGGCCGGCACTTAGCGTGTTTGTGCTTTTGCTCATTTTCTCTTTACCTC
ATTAACTCAAATGAGTTTTGATTTAATTTCAGCGGCCAGCGCCTGGACCTCGCGGGCAGCGTCGCCCTCG
GGTTCTGATTCAAGAACGGTTGTGCCGGCGGCGGCAGTGCCTGGGTAGCTCACGCGCTGCGTGATACGGG
ACTCAAGAATGGGCAGCTCGTACCCGGCCAGCGCCTCGGCAACCTCACCGCCGATGCGCGTGCCTTTGAT
CGCCCGCGACACGACAAAGGCCGCTTGTAGCCTTCCATCCGTGACCTCAATGCGCTGCTTAACCAGCTCC
ACCAGGTCGGCGGTGGCCCATATGTCGTAAGGGCTTGGCTGCACCGGAATCAGCACGAAGTCGGCTGCCT
TGATCGCGGACACAGCCAAGTCCGCCGCCTGGGGCGCTCCGTCGATCACTACGAAGTCGCGCCGGCCGAT
GGCCTTCACGTCGCGGTCAATCGTCGGGCGGTCGATGCCGACAACGGTTAGCGGTTGATCTTCCCGCACG
GCCGCCCAATCGCGGGCACTGCCCTGGGGATCGGAATCGACTAACAGAACATCGGCCCCGGCGAGTTGCA
GGGCGCGGGCTAGATGGGTTGCGATGGTCGTCTTGCCTGACCCGCCTTTCTGGTTAAGTACAGCGATAAC
CTTCATGCGTTCCCCTTGCGTATTTGTTTATTTACTCATCGCATCATATACGCAGCGACCGCATGACGCA
AGCTGTTTTACTCAAATACACATCACCTTTTTAGACGGCGGCGCTCGGTTTCTTCAGCGGCCAAGCTGGC
CGGCCAGGCCGCCAGCTTGGCATCAGACAAACCGGCCAGGATTTCATGCAGCCGCACGGTTGAGACGTGC
GCGGGCGGCTCGAACACGTACCCGGCCGCGATCATCTCCGCCTCGATCTCTTCGGTAATGAAAAACGGTT
CGTCCTGGCCGTCCTGGTGCGGTTTCATGCTTGTTCCTCTTGGCGTTCATTCTCGGCGGCCGCCAGGGCG
TCGGCCTCGGTCAATGCGTCCTCACGGAAGGCACCGCGCCGCCTGGCCTCGGTGGGCGTCACTTCCTCGC
TGCGCTCAAGTGCGCGGTACAGGGTCGAGCGATGCACGCCAAGCAGTGCAGCCGCCTCTTTCACGGTGCG
GCCTTCCTGGTCGATCAGCTCGCGGGCGTGCGCGATCTGTGCCGGGGTGAGGGTAGGGCGGGGGCCAAAC
TTCACGCCTCGGGCCTTGGCGGCCTCGCGCCCGCTCCGGGTGCGGTCGATGATTAGGGAACGCTCGAACT
CGGCAATGCCGGCGAACACGGTCAACACCATGCGGCCGGCCGGCGTGGTGGTGTCGGCCCACGGCTCTGC
CAGGCTACGCAGGCCCGCGCCGGCCTCCTGGATGCGCTCGGCAATGTCCAGTAGGTCGCGGGTGCTGCGG
GCCAGGCGGTCTAGCCTGGTCACTGTCACAACGTCGCCAGGGCGTAGGTGGTCAAGCATCCTGGCCAGCT
CCGGGCGGTCGCGCCTGGTGCCGGTGATCTTCTCGGAAAACAGCTTGGTGCAGCCGGCCGCGTGCAGTTC
GGCCCGTTGGTTGGTCAAGTCCTGGTCGTCGGTGCTGACGCGGGCATAGCCCAGCAGGCCAGCGGCGGCG
CTCTTGTTCATGGCGTAATGTCTCCGGTTCTAGTCGCAAGTATTCTACTTTATGCGACTAAAACACGCGA
CAAGAAAACGCCAGGAAAAGGGCAGGGCGGCAGCCTGTCGCGTAACTTAGGACTTGTGCGACATGTCGTT
TTCAGAAGACGGCTGCACTGAACGTCAGAAGCCGACTGCACTATAGCAGCGGAGGGGTTGGATCAAAGTA
CTTTGATCCCGAGGGGAACCCTGTGGTTGGCATGCACATACAAATGGACGAACGGATAAACCTTTTCACG
CCCTTTTAAATATCCGATTATTCTAATAAACGCTCTTTTCTCTTAGGTTTACCCGCCAATATATCCTGTC
AAACACTGATAGTTTAATTCCCGATCTAGTAACATAGATGACACCGCGCGCGATAATTTATCCTAGTTTG
CGCGCTATATTTTGTTTTCTATCGCGTATTAAATGTATAATTGCGGGACTCTAATCATAAAAACCCATCT
CATAAATAACGTCATGCATTACATGTTAATTATTACATGCTTAACGTAATTCAACAGAAATTATATGATA
ATCATCGCAAGACCGGCAACAGGATTCAATCTTAAGAAACTTTATTGCCAAATGTTTGAACGATCGGGGA
AATTCGAGCTGGTCACCAATTCACACGTGATGGTGATGGTGATGGCTAGCGTTCTTGTAGCCGAAATCTG
GAATGTTGGTCCAGCGCTCGCGAAAGACGTGCGCGGCGAGCTTCGGCTTGCGGTCACGAGTGAACACGCC
CTTCTTGTTTCCTTGGACGCGCATCACGCCCTGAGAGGTCGCGAAGTCCGCGAAGTTCCACGCTTGCTCA
CCCACGAAGTTCTCAAACTCATCGAACACGACGTGGTTCGCCTGGTAGTACTCGACTTGATATTCCTCGG
TGAACATCACTGGATCAATGTCGTGAAAGCCCGCAACGGTGTCTGCGCCGTACTCAGTGATCATGATCGG
CTTTCCTGGGCAACGCTTGTTCCACGCGTGAAATTCCTGGCGGAGATGGACTTTGGCCGCTTCGAGATCA
CCGCCATCGAAGTACCATCCGTTATAGCGATTGAGCGCGATGACGTCAATCAGTTCGGCGACTTTGTCCG
TCTCCGGGGTAGCCATCACAAACAGCACGATCGTGACCGGACGCTTCTGTGGGTCGAGTTCCTTGGTCAG
CTCCACCAACGGCTTGAAGTACTCGTACGCGCCCTCTTCCTCAGTCGCCGCCTCGTTGGCGATGCTCCAC
ATCACGACGCTTGGATGGTTCTTGTCACGAGACACCAGTTCACGGAGAACGTCTTGATGGTGCTCAAACG
TCCGAATCTTCTCCCAGGTACTGACGCGCTCGCTGCCTTCGCCGAGTCCCGTGGTGGCCATGAAGTTGAG
GTGCACGCCAACTGCCGGAGTCTCGTCGATCACGACCAGACCCTCGCGATCCGCAAGACGCATCAACTCT
TCAGAGTACGGATAGTGTGCGGTCCGGAAGCTGTTGGCGCCGATCCATTTGAGGATATTGAAATCCATCA
CATTGCTCGCTTCGTTAAAGCCACGGCCGTTGATAGGAGTGTCCTCATGTTTGCCAAAGCCCTTGAAGTA
GAACGGTTTGTTGTTGATGAGGAACTTGCCGTCGTTGACTTCCACGGTCCGCACGCCGAACGGCTCTTCA
TAGACATCGATGGTCAGTCCGTCGTTCACCAGTTCCACTTTGATCTGGTAGAGATACGTGTTCAGTGGTT
CCCAGAGGATGACATTCGGAATCTCCACGTTACCGCTCAGGCCCTCGGTGCTTGCGACCACTTTGCCTTC
CTCATCCACGACCGACACTTTCACGGTCTCGGCTTTGCCTTGAAAGTCCACCGTATAGGTCACAGTCCCG
GTTGGGCCATTGAAGTCGGTCACAACCGAGATGTCCTCGACGTACGTAAACGGGGTCGTGTAGATTTTCA
CCGGACGGTGCAGGCCTGCATAGTTGAAGAAGTCGAAGTTCGGCTTGTTACGAATGACTTTTCCGAGGCC
CTCTTCGTGGCGCTCGCTGTACAGCCCCACCGGGAGGGTGCTATCGTCGAGGATGTTGTCCACGGCGACG
GTGACGCGATTCATGCCATCACGCAGCGAGTTGTTGATTTCCGCTTCGAATGGCAGGAATCCGCCCTTGT
GCTCCACGACCAGCTCACCATTGACATAGACAATTGCTTTGTGAGTTGCAGAGCCGAAGCGGAGCACGAT
ACGCTGATCCTTCAGATAGGCCGGCACCGTGAACTCACGTTCGTACCAGACATATCCGATATGGTTGCGG
ATTTCCTTGGTCACGCCAATGTCATTGTAACTGCTTGGGACGGCCATACTAATAGTGTCGGTCAGCTTGC
TTTCGTACCACTTCTCTTCCAGTCCTTTCCCGTAGTCCAGCTTGAAGTTCCAGACGCCATTGAGGTCGAA
GACGCCACGGGTCTCGGTGTTGATCGGGTACAGACTAGTTCGTCGGTTCTGTAACTATCATCATCATCAT
AGACACACGAAATAAAGTAATCAGATTATCAGTTAAAGCTATGTAATATTTACACCATAACCAATCAATT
AAAAAATAGATCAGTTTAAAGAAAGATCAAAGCTCAAAAAAATAAAAAGAGAAAAGGGTCCTAACCAAGA
AAATGAAGGAGAAAAACTAGAAATTTACCCTCAGATCTACCATGGTCAAGAGTCCCCCGTGTTCTCTCCA
AATGAAATGAACTTCCTTATATAGAGGAAGGGTCTTGCGAAGGATAGTGGGATTGTGCGTCATCCCTTAC
GTCAGTGGAGATATCACATCAATCCACTTGCTTTGAAGACGTGGTTGGAACGTCTTCTTTTTCCACGATG
CTCCTCGTGGGTGGGGGTCCATCTTTGGGACCACTGTCGGCAGAGGCATCTTCAACGATGGCCTTTCCTT
TATCGCAATGATGGCATTTGTAGGAGCCACCTTCCTTTTCCACTATCTTCACAATAAAGTGACAGATAGC
TGGGCAATGGAATCCGAGGAGGTTTCCGGATATTACCCTTTGTTGAAAAGTCTCAATTGCCCTTTGGTCT
TCTGAGACTGTATCTTTGATATTTTTGGAGTAGACAAGTGTGTCGTGCTCCACCATGTTGACGAAGATTT
TCTTCTTGTCATTGAGTCGTAAGAGACTCTGTATGAACTGTTCGCCAGTCTTTACGGCGAGTTCTGTTAG
GTCCTCTATTTGAATCTTTGACTCCATGAAGCTAAACTGAAGGCGGGAAACGACAATCTGATCCAAGCTC
AAGCTGCTCTAGCATTCGCCATTCAGGCTGCGCAACTGTTGGGAAGGGCGATCGGTGCGGGCCTCTTCGC
TATTACGCCAGCTGGCGAAAGGGGGATGTGCTGCAAGGCGATTAAGTTGGGTAACGCCAGGGTTTTCCCA
GTCACGACGTTGTAAAACGACGGCCAGTGCCAAGCTTGCATGCCTGCAGGTCCCCAGATTAGCCTTTTCA
ATTTCAGAAAGAATGCTAACCCACAGATGGTTAGAGAGGCTTACGCAGCAGGTCTCATCAAGACGATCTA
CCCGAGCAATAATCTCCAGGAAATCAAATACCTTCCCAAGAAGGTTAAAGATGCAGTCAAAAGATTCAGG
ACTAACTGCATCAAGAACACAGAGAAAGATATATTTCTCAAGATCAGAAGTACTATTCCAGTATGGACGA
TTCAAGGCTTGCTTCACAAACCAAGGCAAGTAATAGAGATTGGAGTCTCTAAAAAGGTAGTTCCCACTGA
ATCAAAGGCCATGGAGTCAAAGATTCAAATAGAGGACCTAACAGAACTCGCCGTAAAGACTGGCGAACAG
TTCATACAGAGTCTCTTACGACTCAATGACAAGAAGAAAATCTTCGTCAACATGGTGGAGCACGACACAC
TTGTCTACTCCAAAAATATCAAAGATACAGTCTCAGAAGACCAAAGGGCAATTGAGACTTTTCAACAAAG
GGTAATATCCGGAAACCTCCTCGGATTCCATTGCCCAGCTATCTGTCACTTTATTGTGAAGATAGTGGAA
AAGGAAGGTGGCTCCTACAAATGCCATCATTGCGATAAAGGAAAGGCCATCGTTGAAGATGCCTCTGCCG
ACAGTGGTCCCAAAGATGGACCCCCACCCACGAGGAGCATCGTGGAAAAAGAAGACGTTCCAACCACGTC
TTCAAAGCAAGTGGATTGATGTGATATCTCCACTGACGTAAGGGATGACGCACAATCCCACTATCCTTCG
CAAGACCCTTCCTCTATATAAGGAAGTTCATTTCATTTGGAGAGAACACGGGGGACTCAAACATTACTCA
TTCACAAAACCATCTTAAAGCAACTACACAAGTCTTGAAATTTTCTCATATTTTCTATTTACTATATAAA
CTTTTAATCAAATCAAGATTAAAGTTAATTAAATGACAACCTTCAAAATCGAGTCCCGGATCCACGGCAA
CCTCAACGGGGAGAAGTTCGAGTTGGTTGGAGGTGGAGTAGGTGAGGAGGGTCGCCTCGAGATTGAGATG
AAGACTAAAGATAAACCACTGGCATTCTCTCCCTTCCTGCTGACCACTTGCATGGGTTACGGGTTCTACC
ACTTCGCCAGCTTCCCAAAGGGGATTAAGAACATCTATCTTCATGCTGCAACGAACGGAGGTTACACCAA
CACCAGGAAGGAGATCTATGAAGACGGCGGCATCTTGGAGGTCAACTTCCGTTACACTTACGAGTTCAAC
AAGATCATCGGTGACGTCGAGTGCATTGGACATGGATTCCCAAGTCAGAGTCCGATCTTCAAGGACACGA
TCGTGAAGAGTTGTCCCACGGTGGACCTGATGTTGCCAATGTCCGGGAACATCATCGCCAGCTCCTACGC
TTACGCCTTCCAACTGAAGGACGGCTCTTTCTACACGGCAGAAGTCAAGAACAACATAGACTTCAAGAAT
CCAATCCACGAGTCCTTCTCGAAGTCAGGGCCCATGTTCACCCACAGACGTGTCGAGGAGACTCTCACCA
AGGAGAACCTTGCCATAGTGGAGTACCAGCAGGTTTTCAACAGCGCCCCAAGAGACATGTAGATATGAAG
ATGAAGATGAAATATTTGGTGTGTCAAATAAAAAGCTTGTGTGCTTAAGTTTGTGTTTTTTTCTTGGCTT
GTTGTGTTATGAATTTGTGGCTTTTTCTAATATTAAATGAATGTAAGATCTCATTATAATGAATAAACAA
ATGTTTCTATAATCCATTGTGAATGTTTTGTTGGATCTCTTCTGCAGCATATAACTACTGTATGTGCTAT
GGTATGGACTATGGAATATGATTAAAGATAAGATGGGCTCATAGAGTAAAACGAGGCGAGGGACCTATAA
ACCTCCCTTCATCATGCTATTTCATGATCTATTTTATAAAATAAAGATGTAGAAAAAAGTAAGCGTAATA
ACCGCAAAACAAATGATTTAAAACATGGCACATAATGAGGAGATTAAGTTCGGTTTACGTTTATTTTAGT
ACTAATTGTAACGTGAGACTACGTATCGGGAATCGCCTAATTAAAGCATTAATGCGAACCTGATTAGATT
CACCGACCCTCCTATCGTGTCGACCTTTCTGTTTCTTAGAATTTTTTGGTAGTCTATGTACTAATAATGT
CAGCTTCGTATTTATTTCATAAGCAATTTGCATTTGCAATTTGTTTTTTACTTTTATTTTTATTGTATTG
TGGAATGTGGACTCGTACCAACATGAAGTTATATACCACCAAAAAAATTACAGTTAGTCAAAAGATTCAC
GAGTGAGAGCTACTTATGATTGTCTTTTACGTATATGTCTAATTGTCTATTTGCTCAATAATCTTTGTAC
TTTCTTTTGTCGTTGATAAAATCACAAAGTTCCAAAAGTAATCGAATGATTTGCTTTTAAGAAAAGAAGA
GCTCAATAATTCAACATATATCTGTACACAATTACCGCCTTTGAGTGAGCTCTAGATGCCACCTGACGTC
TAAGAAGAATTCGTAATCATGTCATAGCTGTTTCCTGTGTGAAATTGTTATCCGCTCACAATTCCACACA
ACATACGAGCCGGAAGCATAAAGTGTAAAGCCTGGGGTGCCTAATGAGTGAGCTAACTCACATTAATTGC
GTTGCGCTCACTGCCCGCTTTCCAGTCGGGAAACCTGTCGTGCCAGCTGCATTAATGAATCGGCCAACGC
GCGGGGAGAGGCGGTTTGCGTATTGGCTAGAGCAGCTTGCCAACATGGTGGAGCACGACACTCTCGTCTA
CTCCAAGAATATCAAAGATACAGTCTCAGAAGACCAAAGGGCTATTGAGACTTTTCAACAAAGGGTAATA
TCGGGAAACCTCCTCGGATTCCATTGCCCAGCTATCTGTCACTTCATCAAAAGGACAGTAGAAAAGGAAG
GTGGCACCTACAAATGCCATCATTGCGATAAAGGAAAGGCTATCGTTCAAGATGCCTCTGCCGACAGTGG
TCCCAAAGATGGACCCCCACCCACGAGGAGCATCGTGGAAAAAGAAGACGTTCCAACCACGTCTTCAAAG
CAAGTGGATTGATGTGAACATGGTGGAGCACGACACTCTCGTCTACTCCAAGAATATCAAAGATACAGTC
TCAGAAGACCAAAGGGCTATTGAGACTTTTCAACAAAGGGTAATATCGGGAAACCTCCTCGGATTCCATT
GCCCAGCTATCTGTCACTTCATCAAAAGGACAGTAGAAAAGGAAGGTGGCACCTACAAATGCCATCATTG
CGATAAAGGA
Features (pLannotate 1.2.2; 26 found; start..end, strand, type, name):
    289..1314    +  CDS            HygR: hygromycin B phosphotransferase confers resistance to hygromycin
   1355..1529    +  polyA_signal   CaMV poly(A) signal: cauliflower mosaic virus polyadenylation signal
   1607..1631    -  misc_feature   LB T-DNA repeat: left border repeat from nopaline C58 T-DNA
   2056..2850    +  CDS            KanR: aminoglycoside phosphotransferase; aphA-3; confers resistance to kanamycin
   2937..3525    +  rep_origin     ori: high-copy-number ColE1/pMB1/pBR322/pUC origin of replication
   3711..3851    -  misc_feature   bom: basis of mobility region from pBR322
   3953..3992    -  CDS            rop (fragment): Rop protein, which maintains plasmids at low copy number; rop
   4195..4389    -  rep_origin     pVS1 oriV: origin of replication for the Pseudomonas plasmid pVS1 (Heeb et al., 2000)
   4455..5528    -  CDS            pVS1 RepA: replication protein from the Pseudomonas plasmid pVS1 (Heeb et al., 2000)
   5957..6586    -  CDS            pVS1 StaA: stability protein from the Pseudomonas plasmid pVS1 (Heeb et al., 2000)
   7146..7547    -  CDS            Y4CG_SINFN (fragment): Protein inferred from homology: Swiss-Prot protein existence level 3. From Sinorhizobium fredii (strain NBRC 101917 / NGR234).
   7887..7911    -  misc_feature   RB T-DNA repeat: right border repeat from nopaline C58 T-DNA
   7933..8185    -  terminator     NOS terminator: nopaline synthase terminator and poly(A) signal
   8217..8234    -  CDS            7xHis (fragment): 6xHis affinity tag
   8241..10263   -  CDS            GUSPlus™: β-glucuronidase codon-optimized Staphylococcus gusA gene with a catalase intron to ensure expression in plants but not bacteria
  10284..10625   -  promoter       CaMV 35S promoter: strong constitutive promoter from cauliflower mosaic virus
  10865..11019   -  CDS            lacZα (fragment): LacZα fragment of β-galactosidase; lacZ fragment
  11022..11042   -  misc_feature   MCS (fragment): pUC18/19 multiple cloning site
  11533..11874   +  promoter       CaMV 35S promoter: strong constitutive promoter from cauliflower mosaic virus
  12161..12184   +  CDS            CopGFP (fragment): green fluorescent protein 2 from Pontellina plumata, also known as ppluGFP2 (Shagin et al., 2004)
  12664..12912   +  terminator     HSP terminator: efficient transcription terminator from the Arabidopsis thaliana heat shock protein 18.2 gene (Nagaya et al., 2010)
  13623..13645   -  protein_bind   lac operator (fragment): The lac repressor binds to the lac operator to inhibit transcription in E. coli. This inhibition can be relieved by adding lactose or isopropyl-β-D-thiogalactopyranoside (IPTG). lac repressor encoded by lacI
  13649..13679   -  promoter       lac promoter: promoter for the E. coli lac operon
  13694..13715   -  protein_bind   CAP binding site: CAP binding activates transcription in the presence of cAMP. E. coli catabolite activator protein
  13728..13816   -  CDS            lacI (fragment): lac repressor; lacI; The lac repressor binds to the lac operator to inhibit transcription in E. coli. This inhibition can be relieved by adding lactose or isopropyl-β-D-thiogalactopyranoside (IPTG).
  13906..222     +  promoter       CaMV 35S promoter (enhanced) (across the origin): cauliflower mosaic virus 35S promoter with a duplicated enhancer region
