[The description below was written by a language model from this plasmid's Addgene catalogue record and pLannotate feature annotations shown in this document.]
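Description:
pAXY0001 is a binary plant transformation vector of about 14.4 kb built on the pCAMBIA1305.1 backbone, intended for Agrobacterium-mediated delivery of a T-DNA into plant cells. Outside the T-DNA borders it carries a high-copy ColE1/pMB1-type origin with a bom mobilisation region for propagation in E. coli. The pVS1 oriV, RepA and StaA functions support replication and stable maintenance in Agrobacterium. A kanamycin resistance gene (aphA-3) provides bacterial selection.

Between the nopaline-type left and right border repeats lie three plant expression units. An enhanced CaMV 35S promoter with a duplicated enhancer drives hygromycin B phosphotransferase, terminated by the CaMV poly(A) signal, which allows hygromycin selection of transformed plant tissue. A second 35S promoter drives GUSPlus, a codon-optimised Staphylococcus β-glucuronidase interrupted by a catalase intron so that it is expressed in plants but not in bacteria; it carries a C-terminal His tag and ends at the NOS terminator. The third unit, inserted by Gibson cloning, places eYGFPuv, a fluorescent protein derived from the copepod Chiridius poppei, under another 35S promoter and upstream of the Arabidopsis HSP18.2 terminator. The automated annotation does not recognise this coding sequence as such, marking only a short CopGFP-like fragment in that interval. Remnants of the lacZα/MCS region of the parent vector are also present.

The plasmid provides a UV-visible fluorescent reporter alongside a conventional histochemical GUS reporter. According to the associated publication title, it is used for monitoring transient expression and stable transformation in plants.
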