Addgene plasmid #179834: pAXY0001
Purpose: Binary plant vector expressing eYGFPuv and GUS, both driven by a 35S promoter
Depositing lab: Xiaohan Yang. Depositing organization: Oak Ridge National Laboratory. Publication: Expanding the application of a UV-visible reporter for transient gene expression and stable transformation in plants. Yuan G, Lu H, Tang D, Hassan MM, Li Y, Chen JG, Tuskan GA, Yang X. Hortic Res. 2021 Nov 1;8(1):234. doi: 10.1038/s41438-021-00663-3. PubMed 34719678.
Backbone
  Vector backbone: pCAMBIA1305.1
  Backbone manufacturer: CAMBIA
  Total vector size (bp): 14361
  Vector type: Plant Expression ; binary vector for plant transformation
  Selectable markers: Hygromycin
Growth in bacteria
  Bacterial resistance: Kanamycin, 50 μg/mL
  Growth temperature: 37°C
  Growth strain: DH5alpha
  Copy number: High Copy
Gene/Insert
  Gene/Insert name: eYGFPuv
  Species: Chiridius poppei
  GenBank ID: BBA07592.1
  Promoter: 35S
  Cloning method: Gibson Cloning
  Sequencing primers: 5′ N/A; 3′ N/A
Terms and licenses: Academic/Nonprofit Terms; Industry Terms: Not Available to Industry
How to cite: pAXY0001 was a gift from Xiaohan Yang (Addgene plasmid # 179834 ; http://n2t.net/addgene:179834 ; RRID:Addgene_179834)
